>Addgene plasmid #176013 | EGFP-Bin1a | addgene full sequence | sequence record 346601 | Addgene NGS Result
CGCCATTCTGCCTGGGGACGTCGGAGCAAGCTTGATTTAGGTGACACTATAGAATACAAGCTACTTGTTC
TTTTTGCAGGATCCCATCGATTCGAATTCAAGGATCAACAAGTTTGTACAAAAAAGCAGGCTGCCACCAT
GGTGAGCAAGGGCGAGGAGCTGTTCACCGGGGTGGTGCCCATCCTGGTCGAGCTGGACGGCGACGTAAAC
GGCCACAAGTTCAGCGTGTCCGGCGAGGGCGAGGGCGATGCCACCTACGGCAAGCTGACCCTGAAGTTCA
TCTGCACCACCGGCAAGCTGCCCGTGCCCTGGCCCACCCTCGTGACCACCCTGACCTACGGCGTGCAGTG
CTTCAGCCGCTACCCCGACCACATGAAGCAGCACGACTTCTTCAAGTCCGCCATGCCCGAAGGCTACGTC
CAGGAGCGCACCATCTTCTTCAAGGACGACGGCAACTACAAGACCCGCGCCGAGGTGAAGTTCGAGGGCG
ACACCCTGGTGAACCGCATCGAGCTGAAGGGCATCGACTTCAAGGAGGACGGCAACATCCTGGGGCACAA
GCTGGAGTACAACTACAACAGCCACAACGTCTATATCATGGCCGACAAGCAGAAGAACGGCATCAAGGTG
AACTTCAAGATCCGCCACAACATCGAGGACGGCAGCGTGCAGCTCGCCGACCACTACCAGCAGAACACCC
CCATCGGCGACGGCCCCGTGCTGCTGCCCGACAACCACTACCTGAGCACCCAGTCCGCCCTGAGCAAAGA
CCCCAACGAGAAGCGCGATCACATGGTCCTGCTGGAGTTCGTGACCGCCGCCGGGATCACTCTCGGCATG
GACGAGCTGTACAAGCACCCAGCTTTCTTGTACAAAGTGGTGGCTGAATTACCGATGGGGAAAGGGGTGT
CCGCTGGAAAAATAGCAAGCAATGTACAGAAGAAAATTACTAGAGCACAGGAGAAGGTTATGCAAAAGCT
TGGAAAGGCAGATGAGACTAAAGATCTGGCGTTTGAAGAGGGCGTGATCAACTTTAATAAACAGTTGGTG
GAAGGTACCAAACTGCAGAAAGACCTTCGGGCCTATTTGACTGCTGTGAAAGCCATGCACGAGTCTTCTA
GACGTCTGTACGAGTGCCTGGATGACATGTATGAGACAGAGTGGTACGGCAGAAAGAAAATGGACGCAGT
TGTAGAGGATTCAGACCTGCTTTGGACAGACTTCCATCAGAAACTCGTGGATCATGCGCTTATATCCATG
GACACTTACCTGGGCCAGTTTCCAGACATCAAAGCTCGCATTGCGAAACGTGACAGAAAGCTAGTTGACT
TTGACAGCGCACGGCACAACTTTGCTGCTGTAAACAAAGGCAAGAAGAAAGAAGGGGTCAAGATCACCAA
GCCAGCCTCTTTGCTGGAAAGGGCTGCCCCAAGCTGGGCTCAGGGGATCCTGTCCGCCCATAATGTGGCT
CAAACCAGCCTCTCCAGGAGTCAGGCAGAGGAGGAGCTGGAGAGGGCACAGAAAGTCTTTGAGGAAATTA
ACATAGATTTGCAGGAGGAACTGCCATCTCTGTGGAACAGTCGTGTTGGCTTTTATGTGAATACGTTCCA
GAGTGTGGCAGGTCTGGAGGAAAAGTTTCACAGAGAAATGGGAAAAATTAATCAGAATCTTTACGATACA
CTGGACAAACTGGAAAATCAAGATATGACCAGTGAAAGAACACAAGATGCCAATCACACTTTAAGCCCAG
GAGGACCACCAGCCATTCCCAAATCGCCGTCTAAGCTAAGGCCTGCAGTTCCTCCTCCTCCCAAAGTAAC
TCCGTCAAAGGACCTGAAGCAGGAGAGCATCATCAACCTGTTTGAAGAGGCCGCCACTCCAAACATCAGT
GTCACTTCACCAACAGAGTATGATGCTCCAGCCACTGGTAATCTTCTGGATATGGATCTGGACTCACTTC
AAGCTGCCACCACACCAGCTGCACAGACGTGGGATTCATGGGAGACTGCAGAAACAACAGCTGTTACAGA
AGAGGCAGCAGCAGCTGAACCTGTAAGTGAGACTGTGCAGGAGAGCGCCGAGAGCCCAGAGAGCGTAGAG
ATGCCAGAATCCTTCCTGTTCAAAGTGAAAGCTATGCACGACTACAATGCCACCGACTCTGATGAGCTGG
AGTTAAAGGCGGGCGACGTGGTGCTGGTAGTGAATTATGAAAATCCAGACGATCAGGATGACGGCTGGTT
GATGGGAGTCAAAGAGGCTGATTGGATCCAGCAGAAAGATCTTGGGAAAAAAGGCGTGTTCCCTGAAAAC
TTCACCCAGAGGATGTGACAACTTTATTATACATAGTTGCACTCGAGCCTCTAGAACTATAGTGAGTCGT
ATTACGTAGATCCAGACATGATAAGATACATTGATGAGTTTGGACAAACCACAACTAGAATGCAGTGAAA
AAAATGCTTTATTTGTGAAATTTGTGATGCTATTGCTTTATTTGTAACCATTATAAGCTGCAATAAACAA
GTTAACAACAACAATTGCATTCATTTTATGTTTCAGGTTCAGGGGGAGGTGTGGGAGGTTTTTTAATTCG
CGGCCGCGGCGCCAATGCATTGGGCCCGGTACCCAGCTTTTGTTCCCTTTAGTGAGGGTTAATTGCGCGC
TTGGCGTAATCATGGTCATAGCTGTTTCCTGTGTGAAATTGTTATCCGCTCACAATTCCACACAACATAC
GAGCCGGGAGCATAAAGTGTAAAGCCTGGGGTGCCTAATGAGTGAGCTAACTCACATTAATTGCGTTGCG
CTCACTGCCCGCTTTCCAGTCGGGAAACCTGTCGTGCCAGCTGCATTAATGAATCGGCCAACGCGCGGGG
AGAGGCGGTTTGCGTATTGGGCGCTCTTCCGCTTCCTCGCTCACTGACTCGCTGCGCTCGGTCGTTCGGC
TGCGGCGAGCGGTATCAGCTCACTCAAAGGCGGTAATACGGTTATCCACAGAATCAGGGGATAACGCAGG
AAAGAACATGTGAGCAAAAGGCCAGCAAAAGGCCAGGAACCGTAAAAAGGCCGCGTTGCTGGCGTTTTTC
CATAGGCTCCGCCCCCCTGACGAGCATCACAAAAATCGACGCTCAAGTCAGAGGTGGCGAAACCCGACAG
GACTATAAAGATACCAGGCGTTTCCCCCTGGAAGCTCCCTCGTGCGCTCTCCTGTTCCGACCCTGCCGCT
TACCGGATACCTGTCCGCCTTTCTCCCTTCGGGAAGCGTGGCGCTTTCTCATAGCTCACGCTGTAGGTAT
CTCAGTTCGGTGTAGGTCGTTCGCTCCAAGCTGGGCTGTGTGCACGAACCCCCCGTTCAGCCCGACCGCT
GCGCCTTATCCGGTAACTATCGTCTTGAGTCCAACCCGGTAAGACACGACTTATCGCCACTGGCAGCAGC
CACTGGTAACAGGATTAGCAGAGCGAGGTATGTAGGCGGTGCTACAGAGTTCTTGAAGTGGTGGCCTAAC
TACGGCTACACTAGAAGAACAGTATTTGGTATCTGCGCTCTGCTGAAGCCAGTTACCTTCGGAAAAAGAG
TTGGTAGCTCTTGATCCGGCAAACAAACCACCGCTGGTAGCGGTGGTTTTTTTGTTTGCAAGCAGCAGAT
TACGCGCAGAAAAAAAGGATCTCAAGAAGATCCTTTGATCTTTTCTACGGGGTCTGACGCTCAGTGGAAC
GAAAACTCACGTTAAGGGATTTTGGTCATGAGATTATCAAAAAGGATCTTCACCTAGATCCTTTTAAATT
AAAAATGAAGTTTTAAATCAATCTAAAGTATATATGAGTAAACTTGGTCTGACAGTTACCAATGCTTAAT
CAGTGAGGCACCTATCTCAGCGATCTGTCTATTTCGTTCATCCATAGTTGCCTGACTCCCCGTCGTGTAG
ATAACTACGATACGGGAGGGCTTACCATCTGGCCCCAGTGCTGCAATGATACCGCGAGACCCACGCTCAC
CGGCTCCAGATTTATCAGCAATAAACCAGCCAGCCGGAAGGGCCGAGCGCAGAAGTGGTCCTGCAACTTT
ATCCGCCTCCATCCAGTCTATTAATTGTTGCCGGGAAGCTAGAGTAAGTAGTTCGCCAGTTAATAGTTTG
CGCAACGTTGTTGCCATTGCTACAGGCATCGTGGTGTCACGCTCGTCGTTTGGTATGGCTTCATTCAGCT
CCGGTTCCCAACGATCAAGGCGAGTTACATGATCCCCCATGTTGTGCAAAAAAGCGGTTAGCTCCTTCGG
TCCTCCGATCGTTGTCAGAAGTAAGTTGGCCGCAGTGTTATCACTCATGGTTATGGCAGCACTGCATAAT
TCTCTTACTGTCATGCCATCCGTAAGATGCTTTTCTGTGACTGGTGAGTACTCAACCAAGTCATTCTGAG
AATAGTGTATGCGGCGACCGAGTTGCTCTTGCCCGGCGTCAATACGGGATAATACCGCGCCACATAGCAG
AACTTTAAAAGTGCTCATCATTGGAAAACGTTCTTCGGGGCGAAAACTCTCAAGGATCTTACCGCTGTTG
AGATCCAGTTCGATGTAACCCACTCGTGCACCCAACTGATCTTCAGCATCTTTTACTTTCACCAGCGTTT
CTGGGTGAGCAAAAACAGGAAGGCAAAATGCCGCAAAAAAGGGAATAAGGGCGACACGGAAATGTTGAAT
ACTCATACTCTTCCTTTTTCAATATTATTGAAGCATTTATCAGGGTTATTGTCTCATGAGCGGATACATA
TTTGAATGTATTTAGAAAAATAAACAAATAGGGGTTCCGCGCACATTTCCCCGAAAAGTGCCACCTAAAT
TGTAAGCGTTAATATTTTGTTAAAATTCGCGTTAAATTTTTGTTAAATCAGCTCATTTTTTAACCAATAG
GCCGAAATCGGCAAAATCCCTTATAAATCAAAAGAATAGACCGAGATAGGGT
[37 nt withheld, positions 4953-4989]
AAAGAACGTGGACTCCAACGTCAAAGG
[49 nt withheld, positions 5017-5065]
T
[91 nt withheld, positions 5067-5157]
G
[124 nt withheld, positions 5159-5282]
CCCATTCGCCATTCAGGCTGCGCAACTGTTGGGAAGGGCGATCGGTGCGGGCCTCTTCGCTATTACGCCA
GTCGACCGCCAATTCAATATGGCGTATATGGACTCATGCCAATTCAATATGGTGGATCTGGACCTGTGCC
AATTCAATATGGCGTATATGGACTCGTGCCAATTCAATATGGTGGATCTGGACCCCAGCCAATTCAATAT
GGCGGACTTGGCACCATGCCAATTCAATATGGCGGACCTGGCACTGTGCCAACTGGGGAGGGGTCTACTT
GGCACGGTGCCAAGTTTGAGGAGGGGTCTTGGCCCTGTGCCAAGTCCGCCATATTGAATTGGCATGGTGC
CAATAATGGCGGCCATATTGGCTATATGCCAGGATCAATATATAGGCAATATCCAATATGGCCCTATGCC
AATATGGCTATTGGCCAGGTTCAATACTATGTATTGGCCCTATGCCATATAGTATTCCATATATGGGTTT
TCCTATTGACGTAGATAGCCCCTCCCAATGGGCGGTCCCATATACCATATATGGGGCTTCCTAATACCGC
CCATAGCCACTCCCCCATTGACGTCAATGGTCTCTATATATGGTCTTTCCTATTGACGTCATATGGGCGG
TCCTATTGACGTATATGGCGCCTCCCCCATTGACGTCAATTACGGTAAATGGCCCGCCTGGCTCAATGCC
CATTGACGTCAATAGGACCACCCACCATTGACGTCAATGGGATGGCTCATTGCCCATTCATATCCGTTCT
CACGCCCCCTATTGACGTCAATGACGGTAAATGGCCCACTTGGCAGTACATCAATATCTATTAATAGTAA
CTTGGCAAGTACATTACTATTGGAAGTACGCCAGGGTACATTGGCAGTACTCCCATTGACGTCAATGGCG
GTAAATGGCCCGCGATGGCTGCCAAGTACATCCCCATTGACGTCAATGGGGAGGGGCAATGACGCAAATG
GGCGTTCCATTGACGTAAATGGGCGGTAGGCGTGCCTAATGGGAGGTCTATATAAGCAATGCTCGTTTAG
GGAAC
Features (pLannotate 1.2.2; 19 found; start..end, strand, type, name):
     35..53      +  promoter       SP6 promoter: promoter for bacteriophage SP6 RNA polymerase
    108..132     +  protein_bind   attB1: mutant version of attB; recombination site for the Gateway® BP reaction BP Clonase™
    139..855     +  CDS            EGFP: EGFP is a basic (constitutively fluorescent) green fluorescent protein published in 1996, derived from Aequorea victoria. It is reported to be a rapidly-maturing weak dimer with moderate acid sensitivity.
    857..881     -  protein_bind   attB2: mutant version of attB; recombination site for the Gateway® BP reaction BP Clonase™
    895..2322    +  CDS            Bin1 (fragment): BIN1_MOUSE - Also known as Amphl, Sh3p9. Experimental evidence at protein level: Swiss-Prot protein existence level 1. Is a key player in the control of plasma membrane curvature, and membrane shaping and remodeling. Required in muscle cells for the formation of T-tubules, tubular invaginations of the plasma membrane that function in depolarization-contraction coupling. Required in muscle cells for the formation of T-tubules, tubular invaginations of the plasma membrane that function in depolarization-contraction coupling (PubMed:12183633). Is a negative regulator of endocytosis (By similarity
   2329..2349    -  protein_bind   attB3: mutant version of attB; core recombination site for the Gateway® BP reaction BP Clonase™
   2367..2384    -  promoter       T7 promoter (fragment): promoter for bacteriophage T7 RNA polymerase
   2389..2523    -  polyA_signal   SV40 poly(A) signal: SV40 polyadenylation signal
   2636..2654    -  promoter       T3 promoter: promoter for bacteriophage T3 RNA polymerase
   2699..2715    -  protein_bind   lac operator: The lac repressor binds to the lac operator to inhibit transcription in E. coli. This inhibition can be relieved by adding lactose or isopropyl-β-D-thiogalactopyranoside (IPTG). lac repressor encoded by lacI
   2723..2753    -  promoter       lac promoter: promoter for the E. coli lac operon
   2768..2789    -  protein_bind   CAP binding site: CAP binding activates transcription in the presence of cAMP. E. coli catabolite activator protein
   2802..2894    -  CDS            lacI (fragment): lac repressor; lacI; The lac repressor binds to the lac operator to inhibit transcription in E. coli. This inhibition can be relieved by adding lactose or isopropyl-β-D-thiogalactopyranoside (IPTG).
   3077..3665    -  rep_origin     ori: high-copy-number ColE1/pMB1/pBR322/pUC origin of replication
   3836..4696    -  CDS            AmpR: β-lactamase; bla; confers resistance to ampicillin, carbenicillin, and related antibiotics
   4697..4801    -  promoter       AmpR promoter: bla
   4854..5282    -  rep_origin     f1 ori (sequence partly withheld): f1 bacteriophage origin of replication; arrow indicates direction of (+) strand synthesis
   5287..5353    -  CDS            lacZα (fragment): LacZα fragment of β-galactosidase; lacZ fragment
   5360..6337    +  promoter       CMV IE94 promoter: enhancer/promoter region of simian cytomegalovirus major immediate early transcription unit IE94
