[The description below was written by a language model from this plasmid's Addgene catalogue record and pLannotate feature annotations shown in this document.]
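Description:
EGFP-Bin1a is a mammalian expression plasmid built on the pCSDEST2 Gateway destination backbone, a pCS2-type vector. It encodes zebrafish (Danio rerio) Bin1a fused at its N terminus to EGFP. The 6.3 kb plasmid is propagated in E. coli from a high-copy ColE1/pUC-type origin under ampicillin selection (β-lactamase driven by its own promoter). It also carries an f1 phage origin, along with residual lac promoter/operator, lacI and lacZα fragments inherited from the parental cloning vector.

Expression is driven by the simian cytomegalovirus IE94 enhancer/promoter, which lies at the end of the circular map and reads into the cassette at the start. An SP6 promoter sits just downstream of it, so capped mRNA could in principle also be transcribed in vitro from the same template. The coding region reflects multisite Gateway assembly: attB1, the EGFP open reading frame, attB2, the Bin1a coding sequence and attB3, with the short att scar acting as a linker between tag and insert. The annotation tool labelled the insert by homology to mouse Bin1, but the catalogue record identifies it as the zebrafish paralogue. An SV40 polyadenylation signal follows the cassette, though it is annotated on the opposite strand, and T7 and T3 promoters in reverse orientation also lie nearby.

Bin1 is a membrane-curvature protein required for forming T-tubules in muscle. The fluorescent fusion lets its localisation and membrane-tubulating activity be followed in transfected cells. The associated work examined the interaction between Cavin4 and Bin1 in T-tubule formation and stability in developing skeletal muscle.
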