Addgene plasmid #176013: EGFP-Bin1a
Purpose: Mammalian expression of zebrafish EGFP-Bin1a. Parton lab clone HYA
Depositing lab: Rob Parton. Depositing organization: University of Queensland, Institute for Molecular Bioscience. Publication: Cavin4 interacts with Bin1 to promote T-tubule formation and stability in developing skeletal muscle. Lo HP, Lim YW, Xiong Z, Martel N, Ferguson C, Ariotti N, Giacomotto J, Rae J, Floetenmeyer M, Moradi SV, Gao Y, Tillu VA, Xia D, Wang H, Rahnama S, Nixon SJ, Bastiani M, Day RD, Smith KA, Palpant NJ, Johnston WA, Alexandrov K, Collins BM, Hall TE, Parton RG. J Cell Biol. 2021 Dec 6;220(12). pii: 212693. doi: 10.1083/jcb.201905065. Epub 2021 Oct 11. PubMed 34633413.
Backbone
  Vector backbone: pCSDEST2 (Addgene 22424)
  Vector type: Mammalian Expression
Growth in bacteria
  Bacterial resistance: Ampicillin, 100 μg/mL
  Growth temperature: 37°C
  Growth strain: DH5alpha
  Copy number: High Copy
Gene/Insert
  Gene/Insert name: Bin1a
  Species: D. rerio (zebrafish)
  Tag / fusion protein: EGFP (N terminal on insert)
Terms and licenses: Academic/Nonprofit Terms; Industry Terms: Not Available to Industry
How to cite: EGFP-Bin1a was a gift from Rob Parton (Addgene plasmid # 176013 ; http://n2t.net/addgene:176013 ; RRID:Addgene_176013)
